>Addgene plasmid #112854 | pEv-Fat4-citrine | addgene full sequence | sequence record 240984 | Addgene NGS Result
GACATTGATTATTGACTAGTTATTAATAGTAATCAATTACGGGGTCATTAGTTCATAGCCCATATATGGA
GTTCCGCGTTACATAACTTACGGTAAATGGCCCGCCTGGCTGACCGCCCAACGACCCCCGCCCATTGACG
TCAATAATGACGTATGTTCCCATAGTAACGCCAATAGGGACTTTCCATTGACGTCAATGGGTGGAGTATT
TACGGTAAACTGCCCACTTGGCAGTACATCAAGTGTATCATATGCCAAGTACGCCCCCTATTGACGTCAA
TGACGGTAAATGGCCCGCCTGGCATTATGCCCAGTACATGACCTTATGGGACTTTCCTACTTGGCAGTAC
ATCTACGTATTAGTCATCGCTATTACCATGGTGATGCGGTTTTGGCAGTACATCAATGGGCGTGGATAGC
GGTTTGACTCACGGGGATTTCCAAGTCTCCACCCCATTGACGTCAATGGGAGTTTGTTTTGGCACCAAAA
TCAACGGGACTTTCCAAAATGTCGTAACAACTCCGCCCCATTGACGCAAATGGGCGGTAGGCGTGTACGG
TGGGAGGTCTATATAAGCAGAGCTCTCTGGCTAACTAGAGAACCCACTGCTTACTGGCTTATCGAAATTA
ATACGACTCACTATAGGGAGACCCAAGCTGGCTAGCCACCGCGGCCCAGCCGGCCAGGCGCGCCGTACGA
AGCTTGGTACCGAGCTCGGATCCACTCCAGTGTGGTGGAATTCTGCAGATATCCAGCACAGTGGCGGCCG
CTCGCCACCATGGACTTAGCACCAGACAGGGCTACTGGCCGCCCGTGGCTCCCGTTGCACACTCTATCAG
TATCTCAGCTCCTTCGAGTGTTTTGGCTACTGTCATTGCTTCCGGGGCAGGCCTGGGTCCACGGGGCCGA
GCCGCGCCAGGTGTTCCAAGTGCTGGAAGAGCAACCTCCAGGCACTCTGGTAGGCACCATCCAGACGCGC
CCCGGCTTCACCTACAGGCTCAGCGAAAGCCACGCCCTGTTTGCCATAAACAGTAGCACCGGAGCCCTGT
ACACCACCTCCACCATCGACCGCGAGAGCCTGCCCAGCGACGTGATCAACCTGGTGGTCCTTTCCAGCGC
GCCCACCTACCCCACCGAAGTGCGAGTGCTGGTGCGGGACCTCAATGACAACGCCCCCGTTTTTCCGGAC
CCCTCTATCGTGGTCACTTTCAAGGAAGACAGTAGCAGCGGACGCCAAGTCATCTTAGACACCGCCACCG
ACTCGGACATCGGCTCAAACGGTGTGGACCACCGCTCCTACCGCATCATCCGCGGCAATGAGGCGGGGCG
CTTCCGTCTGGACATCACCCTGAACCCGAGCGGCGAGGGAGCGTTCCTGCATCTGGTGTCCAAGGGCGGA
CTGGACCGTGAGGTCACTCCGCAGTACCAGCTCCTGGTTGAGGTGGAGGACAAGGGTGAGCCTAAGCGGC
GGGGCTACCTTCAGGTAAACGTGACTGTGCAAGACATTAATGACAACCCCCCGGTTTTTGGCAGTTCTCA
CTACCAGGCGGGGGTGCCTGAGGACGCGGTTGTGGGTTCCAGCGTCCTCCAGGTGGCGGCGGCGGACGCG
GACGAGGGCACCAACGCGGACATCCGCTATCGCCTGCAGGACGAGGGGACCCCCTTCCAAATGGACCCTG
AGACGGGACTTATCACGGTGCGGGAGCCCCTGGACTTCGAAGCTCGGCGCCAATACTCGCTTACGGTGCA
GGCGATGGACAGAGGCGTGCCTTCCCTCACTGGGCGCGCCGAGGCGCTGATTCAGCTGCTGGACGTGAAT
GACAATGACCCGGTAGTGAAGTTCCGCTACTTCCCGGCCACCTCGCGCTACGCCTCGGTAGATGAGAATG
CTCAAGTGGGCACTGTGGTGGCTCTGCTCACCGTGACGGACGCAGATTCTCCCGCGGCCAACGGGAACAT
CTCCGTGCAAATTCTCGGGGGCAATGAGCAGCGCCACTTTGAAGTGCAAAGCAGCAAAGTGCCGAACCTG
AGCCTAATCAAGGTGGCCAGCGCCTTGGACCGCGAGCGCATCCCTTCCTACAACCTCACAGTTTCCGTCT
CTGATAACTACGGGGCGCCCCCTGGCGCAGCAGTCCTGGCGCGCTCTTCTGTGGCAAGCCTGGTGATTTT
TGTTAATGACATCAATGACCATCCTCCTGTCTTTTCACAGCAAGTGTACAGAGTGAACCTGAGCGAGGAG
GCGCCTCCGGGAAGCTATGTGAGTGGGATATCTGCCACTGATGGCGACTCTGGTCTCAATGCTAATCTGC
GTTACAGCATTGTCTCTGGCAATGGACTGGGATGGTTCCATATCAGTGAACATAGCGGCCTCGTGACCAC
TGGGTCCTCTGGGGGCCTGGACCGTGAACTTGCTTCCCAGATTGTTCTGAATATAAGTGCCCGGGACCAG
GGAGTTCACCCCAAGGTGTCCTATGCCCAGCTTGTAGTAACTCTCCTAGATGTGAATGATGAAAAGCCAG
TATTTAGCCAGCCAGAAGGGTATGATGTGTCTGTGGTTGAGAATGCCCCAACAGGGACAGAACTGTTGAT
GCTCAGGGCAACTGACGGGGACCTGGGTGACAACGGAACAGTGCGCTTCTCCTTACAAGAGGCAGAGACT
GACCGGAGGTCCTTCCGTCTGGATCCTGTGTCTGGGAGGTTGAGTACTATTTCCTCCTTGGACAGAGAAG
AGCAAGCCTTCTACTCCCTGTTGGTTCTGGCCACAGATCTGGGCTCCCCTCCCCAGTCATCAATGGCTCG
CATAAATGTGAGTCTTCTGGATATAAATGATAACAGCCCTGTCTTCTACCCGGTCCAATACTTTGCTCAC
ATTAAGGAGAATGAGCCTGGAGGTAGCTACATCACCACTGTGTCTGCCACTGACCCAGACTTGGGTACCA
ATGGTACTGTCAAATATAGCATATCTGCTGGGGACAGGTCTCGGTTTCAGGTCAATGCTCAGAGTGGGGT
TATTTCTACAAGAATGGCCCTAGACAGAGAAGAAAAAACAGCTTATCAGTTGCAAATAGTAGCTACTGAT
GGTGGCAATTTACAATCTCCCAACCAGGCAATAGTAACCATCACTGTATTGGACACTCAAGACAACCCAC
CTGTATTCAGTCAGGTTGCCTACAGCTTTGTGGTTTTTGAGAACGTGGTGCTGGGATATCATGTGGGTAG
TGTGTCTGCATCCACCATGGATCTCAATTCCAACATCAGTTATCTCATTACTACTGGGGATCAGAAAGGT
ATGTTTGCTATCAACCAGGTCACTGGGCAGCTTACCACAGCAAATGTGATTGATAGAGAAGAGCAATCCT
TTTATCAGCTGAAGGTAGTGGCCAGTGGGGGCACAGTGACTGGAGACACTATGGTTAACATAACAGTTAA
GGATTTGAATGACAACTCTCCCCATTTCCTTCAGGCAATAGAGAGTGTAAATGTGGTGGAGAATTGGCAG
GCAGGTCACAGCATTTTCCAGGCCAAAGCTGTGGACCCTGATGAAGGTGTCAATGGCATGGTACTCTATA
GTCTGAAGCAAAACCCCAAGAACCTGTTTGCTATCAATGAAAAGAATGGCACTATTAGTCTGCTTGGGCC
CCTGGATGTTCATGCTGGCTCCTACCAAATAGAGATCTTGGCATCTGACATGGGTGTCCCACAGCTCTCC
TCTAGTGTCATCCTAACAGTTTATGTCCATGATGTAAATGACAATTCACCAGTGTTTGACCAACTCTCTT
ATGAAGTCACCCTTTCTGAGTCAGAACCTGTGAATTCTCGATTCTTTAAAGTACAAGCTTCTGATAAGGA
TTCAGGAGCAAATGGTGAAATTGCATACACCATTGCTGAAGGAAATACAGGGGATGCTTTTGGCATATTC
CCAGATGGTCAATTGTATATAAAAAGTGAACTGGACCGTGAACTTCAAGACAGATATGTTTTAATGGTTG
TTGCTTCTGACAGAGCAGTGGAACCCCTTAGTGCTACTGTGAATGTTACTGTAATTTTAGAAGATGTAAA
TGATAACAGACCTCTTTTTAACAGTACCAATTACACATTTTACTTCGAAGAAGAGCAGAGGGCTGGGTCG
TTTGTGGGCAAAGTAAGTGCTGTAGATAAAGACTTTGGGCCAAATGGAGAAGTAAGGTATTCTTTTGAAA
TGGTGCAGCCAGATTTTGAGTTGCATGCCATCAGTGGGGAAATTACAAATACTCATCAGTTTGACAGGGA
GTCTCTTATGAGGCGGAGAGGGACTGCTGTGTTTAGCTTTACAGTCATAGCAACAGATCAGGGGATCCCT
CAGCCTCTCAAGGATCAGGCCACTGTACATGTTTACATGAAGGATATAAATGATAATGCTCCCAAATTTT
TAAAAGACTTTTACCAAGCTACAATATCAGAATCAGCAGCCAATCTGACACAAGTGTTAAGAGTATCTGC
CTCAGATGTTGATGAAGGTAATAATGGACTTATTCACTATTCTATAATAAAAGGAAATGAAGAAAGACAG
TTTGCTATAGACAGTACCTCTGGTCAGGTAACACTAATTGGCAAATTAGACTATGAAGCAACACCTGCCT
ATTCCCTTGTAATTCAAGCAGTGGATTCAGGGACAATCCCCCTCAATTCAACGTGTACTTTAAATATTGA
TATTTTAGATGAAAATGACAATACCCCTTCTTTCCCTAAATCAACACTCTTTGTTGATGTTTTGGAAAAC
ATGAGAATTGGTGAACTCGTGTCCTCTGTTACTGCAACTGATTCCGATTCAGGTGACAATGCTGATTTAT
ATTACAGTATTACTGGGACTAACAACCACGGAACTTTTAGCATTAGCCCAAACACTGGGAGTATTTTTCT
TGCCAAAAAACTGGACTTTGAAACACAGTCTTTGTATAAATTAAATATAACAGCAAAAGACCAAGGAAGA
CCTCCTCGTTCATCTACAATGTCAGTGGTTATTCACGTGAGGGACTTTAATGACAATCCTCCTAGCTTTC
CTCCTGGAGATATTTTCAAGTCTATTGTTGAGAACATTCCCATTGGTACATCTGTCATTTCAGTGACTGC
ACATGACCCTGATGCAGACATTAATGGTCAACTATCCTACACAATCATTCAACAGATGCCAAGAGGCAAC
CACTTTACCATAGATGAAGTCAAAGGGACTATATATACTAATGCTGAAATAGATCGGGAATTTGCTAATC
TCTTTGAGTTGACTGTAAAAGCCAATGATCAAGCTGTGCCAATAGAAACTAGACGGTATGCTTTGAAGAA
CGTGACCATTTTGGTTACAGACCTCAATGACAATGTCCCAATGTTTATATCACAAAACGCCCTTGCTGCA
GACCCATCAGCTGTGATTGGTTCCGTTCTGACAACAATTATGGCTGCTGACCCAGATGAAGGTGCTAATG
GAGAAATAGAGTATGAGATCATCAATGGGGACACAGACACCTTCATTGTTGATCGTTATAGTGGAGACCT
GAGAGTGGCTTCAGCGTTGGTGCCTTCACAGTTGATCTACAATCTCATAGTTTCAGCAACAGACCTTGGG
CCTGAAAGGAGGAAATCGACCACTGAATTGACCATCATTCTTCAGGGCCTTGATGGACCTGTTTTTACTC
AACCCAAATATATAACTATTTTGAAGGAAGGAGAACCCATTGGCACAAACGTGATATCAATAGAAGCAGC
TAGCCCCAGAGGATCTGAGGCCCCAGTGGAGTATTATATTGTTTCAGTTCGTTGTGAAGAAAAAACTGTT
GGACGCCTCTTTACTATTGGACGACATACTGGTATAATTCAGACCGCAGCCATTCTGGACCGGGAGCAAG
GAGCATGTCTTTACCTGGTGGATGTTTATGCCATAGAAAAATCAACTGCTTTTCCCAGAACACAGAGAGC
AGAGGTAGAAATAACACTTCAGGATATCAATGACAATCCACCAGTATTTCCAACGGACATGCTGGATCTC
ACGGTAGAGGAGAACATTGGAGATGGCTCTAAGATTATGCAGCTGACAGCCATGGATGCTGATGAGGGTG
CAAATGCTCTCGTCACATACACTATCATTAGTGGAGCTGATGATAGTTTTCGCATCGACCCAGAATCCGG
AGATCTGATAGCAACCAGGCGGTTGGACAGGGAACGCCGCTCCAAATATTCACTGCTAGTTCGTGCTGAT
GATGGTCTTCAGTCCTCGGATATGAGAATTAATATCACTGTCAGTGATGTGAATGACCATACACCCAAAT
TTTCCAGACCCGTGTACTCTTTTGACATTCCTGAGGACACAATCCCTGGTTCTTTGGTAGCAGCCATTTT
AGCCACGGATGATGACTCTGGTGTGAATGGAGAAATTACATATATTGTGAATGAAGATGATGAAGATGGC
ATCTTTTTCCTGAATCCTATTACTGGGGTCTTTAATTTGACTCGATTATTAGATTATGAAGTACAGCAAT
ATTATATCCTCACTGTTCGAGCAGAAGACGGTGGGGGACAATTTACTACCATCAGAGTTTATTTCAATAT
TCTAGATGTAAATGATAATCCACCTATTTTCAGCTTGAATTCATACAGCACATCTTTAATGGAGAATCTA
CCTGTGGGATCTACTGTTCTTGTGTTTAATGTTACTGATGCAGATGATGGCATCAACTCTCAATTGACTT
ATAGCATTGCTTCAGGTGATAGCCTTGGGCAGTTTACTGTTGACAAGAATGGTGTACTCAAAGTCCTAAA
AGCTTTGGATCGGGAAAGTCAGTCCTTCTACAACTTGGTTGTTCAAGTGCATGACCTGCCACAGATTCCA
GCCTCCAGATTCACAAGCACTGCTCAAGTCTCCATTATTTTGTTGGATGTAAATGATAACCCACCGACAT
TTCTTTCCCCTAAATTGACATACATTCCAGAAAATACACCTATTGATACTGTTGTTTTCAAAGCTCAAGC
AACTGACCCAGATAGTGGCCCAAACAGCTATATTGAGTACACTCTGCTGAACCCTTTGGGAAACAAGTTC
AGTATTGGGACCATTGATGGTGAAGTGAGGCTCACTGGAGAACTGGACAGAGAAGAAGTTTCTAATTATA
CTCTAACAGTGGTGGCTACAGACAAAGGTCAACCATCTCTCTCTTCATCTACAGAGGTTGTAGTTATGGT
ACTTGACATCAATGATAACAACCCCATCTTTGCACAAGCTTTGTATAAAGTGGAGATTAATGAAAACACA
CTTACTGGAACAGATATAATACAAGTGTTCGCAGCAGATGGAGATGAAGGCACAAATGGACAGGTTCGCT
ATGGCATTGTTAATGGTAATACCAATCAGGAATTTCGGATAGACTCTGTCACAGGTGCCATCACTGTCGC
TAAACCTTTGGATAGAGAAAAGACCCCTACCTACCATTTAACTGTTCAGGCAACAGATCGAGGCAGCACA
CCCAGAACTGATACCTCCACGGTCAGCATTGTTCTACTGGATATTAATGACTTTGTTCCTGTATTTGAGC
TATCTCCATATTCTGTAAATGTCCCTGAGAATTTAGGGACACTACCCAGAACAATTCTTCAGGTGGTGGC
AAGAGATGATGATCGAGGATCTAACAGCAAACTCTCATATGTTCTGTTTGGTGGTAATGAAGACAATGCT
TTTACTCTCTCAGCCAGTGGAGAACTTGGAGTAACACAGAGTCTGGATCGGGAAACAAAAGAGCGCTTTG
TCTTAATGATTACAGCTACAGATTCAGGATCCCCTGCCTTGACTGGAACTGGAACAATCAACGTCATAGT
AGATGATGTCAATGACAATGTCCCCACATTTGCCAGTAAAGCGTATTTCACAACAATTCCTGAGGATGCA
CCAACTGGAACAGATGTTTTATTGGTAAATGCCTCAGATGCTGATGCTTCAAAGAATGCAGTTATAAGTT
ATAGGATCATCGGTGGAAACTCTCAGTTCACGATCAACCCATCGACAGGACAAATCATCACCAGCGCATT
GTTAGATAGGGAAACAAAAGATAATTATACTTTGGTAGTGGTCTGCAGTGATGCGGGATCCCCAGAGCCT
CTTTCCAGTTCCACCAGTGTGCTTGTCACTGTGACTGATGTCAATGACAATCCACCAAGATTTCAGCATC
ACCCATATGTCACTCACATCCCATCTCCTACTCTTCCAGGTTCCTTTGTCTTTGCGGTTACAGTCACAGA
TGCTGATATTGGACCAAATTCTGAACTGCATTATTCTCTTTCGGGTAGAAATTCTGAAAAATTTCACATT
GACCCACTGAGGGGAGCCATTATGGCCGCCGGACCACTAAACGGAGCTTCAGAAGTGACATTTTCTGTGC
ATGTAAAAGATGGTGGCTCATTTCCAAAGACAGATTCTACAACAGTGACTGTTAGATTCGTGAATAAGGC
CGATTTCCCTAAAGTCAGAGCCAAAGAACAAACGTTCATGTTTCCTGAAAACCAACCAGTCAGCTCTCTT
GTCACCACCATCACAGGATCCTCTTTAAGAGGAGAACCTATGTCATATTATATCGCAAGTGGGAATCTTG
GCAATACTTTCCAGATTGATCAGTTAACAGGGCAGGTGTCTATTAGTCAACCTCTGGATTTTGAAAAGAT
ACAAAAATATGTTGTATGGATAGAGGCCAGAGACGGTGGTTTCCCTCCTTTCTCCTCTTACGAGAAACTT
GATATAACAGTATTAGATGTCAATGATAATGCCCCAATTTTTAAGGAAGACCCATTTATATCTGAAATAT
TGGAAAACCTTTCCCCTCGAAAAATACTTACTGTTTCGGCAATGGACAAGGACAGTGGACCCAATGGACA
GTTAGATTATGAAATTGTTAATGGCAACATGGAAAATAGTTTCAGTATCAATCATGCTACTGGTGAAATT
AGAAGCGTTAGACCTTTGGACAGGGAAAAAGTATCTCATTATGTCCTAACCATAAAATCATCAGACAAAG
GGTCCCCGTCTCAGAGTACTTCAGTAAAAGTCATGATTAACATTTTAGATGAAAATGATAATGCCCCTAG
GTTTTCTCAGATATTTAGTGCCCATGTTCCTGAAAATTCCCCCTTAGGATACACAGTTACCCGTGTCACA
ACTTCTGATGAAGACATTGGGATCAATGCAATTAGTAGATATTCTATAATGGATGCAAGTCTTCCATTTA
CAATTAATCCCAGCACAGGGGATATTGTCATAAGCAGACCTTTAAATAGGGAAGATACAGACCGTTACAG
AATTCGAGTTTCCGCACATGATTCTGGGTGGACTGTAAGTACAGATGTCACAATATTTGTGACAGACATC
AATGACAATGCTCCAAGATTTAGCAGAACTTCCTATTATTTAGATTGCCCTGAACTTACTGAGATTGGCT
CCAAAGTAACTCAGGTATTTGCAACAGATCCTGATGAGGGATCAAATGGACAAGTGTTTTATTTCATAAA
ATCCCAATCAGAATATTTCAGGATTAATGCCACCACTGGAGAGATTTTCAATAAACAGATCTTAAAATAC
CAAAATGTCACTGGCTTCAGTAATGTGAATATCAACAGGCATAGTTTTATAGTGACATCTTCAGATCGAG
GTAAACCTTCCTTAATTAGTGAGACAACAGTTACCATCAATATAGTGGACAGTAATGACAATGCACCTCA
ATTTCTTAAAAGTAAATATTTCACTCCAGTCACCAAAAATGTTAAGGTTGGTACGAAGTTAATCAGAGTT
ACAGCAATAGATGACAAAGATTTTGGACTGAATTCAGAAGTGGAGTATTTCATTTCTAATGATAACCATT
TAGGAAAATTTAAGTTGGACAATGATACGGGGTGGATTTCAGTAGCATCCTCCCTGATTTCTGACTTGAA
CCAAAACTTTTTTATCACAGTCACTGCAAAGGATAAGGGAAACCCTCCACTTTCTTCCCAAGCAACTGTT
CACATAACTGTCACTGAGGAAAACTACCATACACCTGAATTCTCTCAAAGCCACATGAGTGCAACCATCC
CTGAGAGCCATAGCATTGGGTCCATTGTCAGAACTGTTTCTGCAAGAGATAGAGATGCAGCGATGAATGG
CTTGATTAAGTACAGCATTTCTTCAGGAAATGAAGAAGGCATTTTTGCAATCAATTCTTCTACAGGTATA
TTAACACTAGCCAAAGCTCTTGATTATGAGCTATGCCAGAAACACGAAATGACGATTAGTGCTATAGATG
GAGGATGGGTTGCAAGAACTGGTTACTGCAGTGTGACCGTAAATGTGATTGATGTGAATGATAATTCTCC
AGTATTCCTCTCTGATGACTATTTCCCTACTGTTTTGGAAAATGCCCCAAGTGGAACAACAGTTATCCAC
CTAAATGCAACAGATGCTGACTCTGGAACAAATGCTGTGATTGCGTATACTGTACAGTCATCTGACAGTG
ACCTCTTTGTCATTGACCCTAACACAGGAGTCATAACCACTCAAGGCTTCTTGGATTTTGAAACCAAGCA
GAGCTACCATCTTACTGTGAAAGCCTTCAATGTCCCCGATGAGGAAAGGTGTAGCTTTGCCACTGTTAAT
ATACAATTAAAAGGGACAAATGAATATGTGCCCCGTTTTGTTTCCAAACTTTACTATTTTGAAATCTCAG
AAGCAGCTCCTAAAGGTACTATTGTTGGAGAAGTGTTTGCTAGCGACCGTGATTTGGGCACTGATGGGGA
GGTACACTATTTGATTTTTGGTAATAGTCGAAAGAAGGGTTTCCAGATCAATAAGAAGACTGGACAGATT
TATGTTTCTGGAATTCTTGATCGAGAAAAAGAAGAAAGGGTGTCTTTGAAGGTATTGGCCAAGAACTTTG
GCAGCATTAGAGGTGCAGATATAGATGAGGTCACTGTAAATGTCACCGTGCTTGATGCAAATGACCCACC
CATTTTTACTCTAAACATCTACAGTGTGCAGATCAGTGAAGGGGTCCCAATAGGAACTCATGTGACCTTT
GTCAGTGCCTTTGACTCAGACTCCATCCCCAGCTGGAGCAGGTTTTCTTACTTCATCGGATCAGGGAATG
AAAATGGTGCCTTTTCTATTAATCCGCAGACAGGACAGATCACCGTTACTGCAGAATTAGATCGAGAAAC
CCTTCCCATCTATAATCTCTCAGTTTTGGCTGTTGATTCAGGGACCCCCTCAGCTACAGGTAGTGCCTCT
TTATTAGTCACCCTGGAAGATATAAATGATAACGGGCCCATGCTGACTGTCAGTGAAGGAGAAGTCATGG
AAAACAAACGGCCAGACACTTTGGTGATGACCCTTCAGTCCACTGACCCTGATCTCCCTCCAAATCAAGG
TCCCTTTACTTATTACTTGCTGAGCACAGGTCCTGCCACCAGTTATTTCAGTCTGAGCACTGCTGGAGTT
CTGAGCACAACCAGAGAGATTGACAGAGAGCAGATTGCAGACTTCTATCTGTCTGTGGTTACCAAGGATT
CTGGTGTTCCTCAAATGTCTTCCACAGGAACTGTGCATATCACAGTTATAGACCAAAATGACAATCCTTC
ACAGTCTCGGACGGTGGAGATATTTGTTAATTATTATGGTAACTTGTTTCCCGGTGGGATTTTAGGCTCT
GTGAAGCCACAGGATCCAGATGTGTTAGACAGCTTCCACTGCTCCCTTACTTCAGGAGTTACCAGCCTCT
TCAGTATTCCAGGGGGTACTTGTGATCTGAATTCCCAGCCAAGGTCCACAGATGGCACGTTTGATCTGAC
TGTCCTTAGCAATGATGGAGTTCACAGCACAGTCACGAGCAACATCCGAGTTTTCTTTGCTGGATTTTCC
AATGCCACAGTGGATAACAGCATCTTACTTCGTCTCGGCGTACCAACAGTAAAGGACTTCTTGACCAACC
ACTATCTTCATTTTTTACGCATTGCCAGCTCACAGCTGACAGGCTTAGGGACTGCTGTGCAACTGTACAG
TGCATATGAAGAGAACAATAGAACGTTTCTTTTGGCAGCTGTGAAGCGAAATCATAATCAGTATGTGAAT
CCCAGTGGCGTAGCCACCTTCTTTGAAAGCATCAAAGAGATCCTTCTCCGGCAGAGTGGAGTAAAGGTGG
AATCTGTGGATCATGACTCCTGTGTGCATGGCCCATGTCAGAATGGAGGGAGCTGTCTACGAAGATTGGC
TGTGAGCTCCGTATTAAAAAGCCGTGAGAGTCTTCCAGTCATCATCGTGGCAAATGAACCTCTGCAGCCT
TTCTTATGCAAGTGTCTGCCAGGATATGCGGGTAGCTGGTGTGAAATAGATATAGATGAATGTCTTCCAT
CACCTTGCCACAATGGTGGAACCTGTCACAATTTAGTGGGAGGATTTTCATGCAGCTGCCCAGATGGCTT
CACTGGTAGGGCGTGTGAGAGAGATATCAATGAGTGCCTGCAGAGTCCTTGCAAGAATGGTGCCATCTGC
CAGAATTTTCCAGGAAGCTTCAACTGTGTTTGCAAAACTGGATACACAGGGAAAATGTGTGAATCTTCAG
TCAATTACTGTGAATGCAACCCCTGCTTTAATGGTGGTTCCTGCCAAAGTGGTGTGGATTCTTATTATTG
TCATTGTCCATTTGGTGTCTTTGGAAAACACTGCGAGTTGAACAGTTATGGATTTGAGGAGTTATCATAC
ATGGAATTTCCAAGCTTGGACCCCAATAACAACTATATTTATGTCAAATTTGCCACGATTAAAAGTCATG
CCTTATTGCTTTACAACTATGACAACCAGACAGGCGACCGGGCTGAGTTTTTGGCCCTTGAAATTGCCGA
AGAAAGACTAAGATTCTCTTATAATTTAGGCAGTGGTACATATAAGCTCACCACCATGAAGAAGGTGTCA
GATGGACATTTTCACACTGTGATTGCCAGGAGAGCAGGAATGGCAGCCTCCTTAACTGTGGACTCCTGTT
CTGAGAACCAAGAGCCAGGATATTGTACTGTCAGTAATGTGGCAGTTTCAGATGACTGGACTCTTGATGT
TCAGCCAAATAGAGTTACAGTTGGAGGTATCAGATCTCTAGAACCAATCCTTCAGAGAAGAGGACACGTG
GAAAGCCATGATTTTGTTGGGTGTATAATGGAGTTTGCAGTCAATGGAAGGCCTCTGGAACCCAGCCAAG
CTTTGGCAGCACAAGGCATCCTAGATCAATGCCCTAGGCTGGAAGGCGCTTGTACTCGCAGCCCATGCCA
ACATGGTGGCACATGTATGGATTACTGGTCATGGCAGCAGTGTCATTGCAAAGAGGGACTCACTGGGAAA
TACTGTGAAAAATCTGTTACTCCTGACACTGCCTTATCATTAGAAGGCAAAGGGCGCTTGGACTACCACA
TGAGTCAGAATGAGAAGCGGGAATATTTGTTAAGGCAAAGCTTACGAGGTGCCATGTTGGAGCCTTTTGG
TGTGAACAGTCTGGAAGTAAAATTTAGGACCAGAAGCGAGAATGGCGTTTTAATCCATATCCAAGAAAGC
AGCAATTACACTACTGTGAAGATTAAGAATGGCAAAGTATATTTTACATCCGATGCAGGAATTGCTGGGA
AAGTGGAGAGAAATATTCCTGAAGTATATGTTGCAGACGGCCACTGGCACACTTTTCTAATTGGGAAAAA
TGGAACAGCAACAGTATTGTCTGTTGACAGAATATATAACAGAGATATTATCCACCCTACTCAGGACTTC
GGTGGCCTTGATGTGCTTACTATATCACTTGGAGGAATTCCACCCAATCAAGCACATCGAGATGCCCAAA
CAGCAGGTTTTGATGGCTGCATTGCTTCTATGTGGTATGGTGGAGAAAGTCTTCCTTTCAGCGGGAAGCA
TAGCTTGGCCTCCATCTCAAAAACAGATCCCTCAGTGAAGATTGGCTGCCGTGGCCCGAACATTTGTGCC
AGCAACCCCTGCTGGGGTGATTTGCTGTGCATTAATCAGTGGTATGCCTACAGGTGTGTCCCTCCTGGGG
ACTGTGCCTCCCACCCGTGCCAGAATGGTGGCAGCTGTGAGCCAGGCCTGCACTCCGGCTTCACCTGTAG
CTGCCCAGACTCGCACACGGGAAGGACCTGTGAGATGGTGGTGGCCTGTCTTGGCGTCCTCTGTCCTCAG
GGGAAGGTGTGCAAAGCTGGAAGTCCTGCGGGGCATGTCTGTGTTCTGAGTCAGGGCCCTGAAGAGATCT
CTCTGCCTTTGTGGGCTGTGCCTGCCATCGTGGGCAGCTGCGCAACCGTCTTGGCCCTCCTGGTCCTTAG
CCTGATCCTGTGTAACCAGTGCAGGGGGAAGAAGGCCAAAAATCCCAAAGAGGAGAAGAAACCGAAGGAG
AAGAAGAAAAAGGGAAGTGAGAACGTTGCTTTTGATGACCCTGACAATATCCCTCCCTATGGGGATGACA
TGACTGTGAGGAAGCAGCCTGAAGGGAACCCAAAACCAGATATCATTGAAAGGGAAAACCCCTACCTTAT
CTATGATGAAACTGATATTCCTCACAACTCAGAAACCATCCCCAGCGCCCCTTTGGCATCTCCAGAGCAG
GAGATAGAGCACTATGACATTGACAACGCCAGCAGCATCGCCCCTTCGGATGCAGACATCATTCAACACT
ACAAGCAGTTCCGCAGCCACACACCAAAATTTTCAATCCAGAGGCACAGTCCCCTAGGCTTTGCAAGGCA
ATCCCCCATGCCCTTAGGAGCAAGCAGTTTGACTTACCAGCCTTCATATGGTCAAGGTTTGAGAACCAGC
TCCCTAAGCCACTCAGCATGCCCAACTCCCAACCCTCTGTCTCGACACAGTCCAGCCCCTTTCTCCAAAT
CTTCTACGTTCTATAGAAACAGCCCAGCAAGGGAATTGCATCTTCCTATAAGGGATGGTAATACTTTGGA
AATGCATGGTGACACCTGCCAACCTGGCATTTTCAACTATGCCACAAGGCTGGGAAGGAGAAGCAAGAGT
CCTCAGGCCATGGCATCACATGGTTCTAGACCAGGGAGTCGCCTAAAGCAGCCGATTGGGCAGATTCCAC
TGGAATCTTCTCCTCCAGTCGGACTTTCTATTGAAGAAGTGGAGAGGCTCAACACACCTCGCCCTAGAAA
CCCAAGTATCTGCAGTGCAGACCATGGGAGGTCTTCTTCAGAGGAGGACTGCAGAAGGCCACTGTCTAGA
ACAAGGAATCCAGCGGATGGCATTCCAGCTCCAGAATCCTCTTCTGATAGTGACTCCCATGAATCTTTCA
CTTGCTCAGAAATGGAATATGACAGGGAGAAGCCAATGGTATATACTTCCAGGATGCCCAAATTATCTCA
AGTCAATGAATCTGATGCAGATGATGAAGATAATTATGGAGCCAGACTGAAGCCTCGAAGGTACCACGGT
CGCAGGGCCGAGGGAGGACCTGTGGGCACCCAGGCAGCAGCACCAGGCACTGCTGACAACACACTGCCCA
TGAAGCTAGGGCAGCAAGCAGGGACTTTCAACTGGGACAACCTTTTGAACTGGGGCCCTGGCTTTGGCCA
TTATGTAGATGTTTTTAAAGATTTGGCATCTCTTCCAGAAAAAGCAGCAGCAAATGAAGAAGGCAAAGCT
GGGACAACTAAACCAGTCCCCAAAGATGGGGAAGCAGAACAGTATGTGGTCGAGGGCTCTGGCATGGTGA
GCAAGGGCGAGGAGCTGTTCACCGGGGTGGTGCCCATCCTGGTCGAGCTGGACGGCGACGTAAACGGCCA
CAAGTTCAGCGTGTCCGGCGAGGGCGAGGGCGATGCCACCTACGGCAAGCTGACCCTGAAGTTCATCTGC
ACCACCGGCAAGCTGCCCGTGCCCTGGCCCACCCTCGTGACCACCTTCGGCTACGGCCTGATGTGCTTCG
CCCGCTACCCCGACCACATGAAGCAGCACGACTTCTTCAAGTCCGCCATGCCCGAAGGCTACGTCCAGGA
GCGCACCATCTTCTTCAAGGACGACGGCAACTACAAGACCCGCGCCGAGGTGAAGTTCGAGGGCGACACC
CTGGTGAACCGCATCGAGCTGAAGGGCATCGACTTCAAGGAGGACGGCAACATCCTGGGGCACAAGCTGG
AGTACAACTACAACAGCCACAACGTCTATATCATGGCCGACAAGCAGAAGAACGGCATCAAGGTGAACTT
CAAGATCCGCCACAACATCGAGGACGGCAGCGTGCAGCTCGCCGACCACTACCAGCAGAACACCCCCATC
GGCGACGGCCCCGTGCTGCTGCCCGACAACCACTACCTGAGCTACCAGTCCGCCCTGAGCAAAGACCCCA
ACGAGAAGCGCGATCACATGGTCCTGCTGGAGTTCGTGACCGCCGCCGGGATCACTCTCGGCATGGACGA
GCTGTACAAGTGAGGGCCCGAACAAAAACTCATCTCAGAAGAGGATCTGAATAGCGCCGTCGACCATCAT
CATCATCATCATTGAGTTTAAACCCGCTGATCAGCCTCGACTGTGCCTTCTAGTTGCCAGCCATCTGTTG
TTTGCCCCTCCCCCGTGCCTTCCTTGACCCTGGAAGGTGCCACTCCCACTGTCCTTTCCTAATAAAATGA
GGAAATTGCATCGCATTGTCTGAGTAGGTGTCATTCTATTCTGGGGGGTGGGGTGGGGCAGGACAGCAAG
GGGGAGGATTGGGAAGACAATAGCAGGCATGCTGGGGATGCGGTGGGCTCTATGGCTTCTGAGGCGGAAA
GAACCAGCTGGGGCTCTAGGGGGTATCCCC
[124 nt withheld, positions 16831-16954]
C
[91 nt withheld, positions 16956-17046]
A
[49 nt withheld, positions 17048-17096]
CCTTTGACGTTGGAGTCCACGTTCTTT
[37 nt withheld, positions 17124-17160]
ACCCTATCTCGGTCTATTCTTTTGATTTATAAGGGATTTTGCCGATTTCGGCCTATTGGTTAAAAAATGA
GCTGATTTAACAAAAATTTAACGCGAATTAATTCTGTGGAATGTGTGTCAGTTAGGGTGTGGAAAGTCCC
CAGGCTCCCCAGCAGGCAGAAGTATGCAAAGCATGCATCTCAATTAGTCAGCAACCAGGTGTGGAAAGTC
CCCAGGCTCCCCAGCAGGCAGAAGTATGCAAAGCATGCATCTCAATTAGTCAGCAACCATAGTCCCGCCC
CTAACTCCGCCCATCCCGCCCCTAACTCCGCCCAGTTCCGCCCATTCTCCGCCCCATGGCTGACTAATTT
TTTTTATTTATGCAGAGGCCGAGGCCGCCTCTGCCTCTGAGCTATTCCAGAAGTAGTGAGGAGGCTTTTT
TGGAGGCCTAGGCTTTTGCAAAAAGCTCCCGGGAGCTTGTATATCCATTTTCGGATCTGATCAGCACGTG
TTGACAATTAATCATCGGCATAGTATATCGGCATAGTATAATACGACAAGGTGAGGAACTAAACCATGGC
CAAGTTGACCAGTGCCGTTCCGGTGCTCACCGCGCGCGACGTCGCCGGAGCGGTCGAGTTCTGGACCGAC
CGGCTCGGGTTCTCCCGGGACTTCGTGGAGGACGACTTCGCCGGTGTGGTCCGGGACGACGTGACCCTGT
TCATCAGCGCGGTCCAGGACCAGGTGGTGCCGGACAACACCCTGGCCTGGGTGTGGGTGCGCGGCCTGGA
CGAGCTGTACGCCGAGTGGTCGGAGGTCGTGTCCACGAACTTCCGGGACGCCTCCGGGCCGGCCATGACC
GAGATCGGCGAGCAGCCGTGGGGGCGGGAGTTCGCCCTGCGCGACCCGGCCGGCAACTGCGTGCACTTCG
TGGCCGAGGAGCAGGACTGACACGTGCTACGAGATTTCGATTCCACCGCCGCCTTCTATGAAAGGTTGGG
CTTCGGAATCGTTTTCCGGGACCCCGGCTGGATGATCCTCCAGCGCGGGGATCTCATGCTGGAGTTCTTC
GCCCACCCCAACTTGTTTATTGCAGCTTATAATGGTTACAAATAAAGCAATAGCATCACAAATTTCACAA
ATAAAGCATTTTTTTCACTGCATTCTAGTTGTGGTTTGTCCAAACTCATCAATGTATCTTATCATGTCTG
TATACCGTCGACCTCTAGCTAGAGCTTGGCGTAATCATGGTCATAGCTGTTTCCTGTGTGAAATTGTTAT
CCGCTCACAATTCCACACAACATACGAGCCGGAAGCATAAAGTGTAAAGCCTGGGGTGCCTAATGAGTGA
GCTAACTTACATTAATTGCGTTGCGCTCACTGCCCGCTTTCCAGTCGGGAAACCTGTCGTGCCAGCTGCA
TTAATGAATCGGCCAACGCGCGGGGAGAGGCGGTTTGCGTATTGGGCGCTCTTCCGCTTCCTCGCTCACT
GACTCGCTGCGCTCGGTCGTTCGGCTGCGGCGAGCGGTATCAGCTCACTCAAAGGCGGTAATACGGTTAT
CCACAGAATCAGGGGATAACGCAGGAAAGAACATGTGAGCAAAAGGCCAGCAAAAGGCCAGGAACCGTAA
AAAGGCCGCGTTGCTGGCGTTTTTCCATAGGCTCCGCCCCCCTGACGAGCATCACAAAAATCGACGCTCA
AGTCAGAGGTGGCGAAACCCGACAGGACTATAAAGATACCAGGCGTTTCCCCCTGGAAGCTCCCTCGTGC
GCTCTCCTGTTCCGACCCTGCCGCTTACCGGATACCTGTCCGCCTTTCTCCCTTCGGGAAGCGTGGCGCT
TTCTCATAGCTCACGCTGTAGGTATCTCAGTTCGGTGTAGGTCGTTCGCTCCAAGCTGGGCTGTGTGCAC
GAACCCCCCGTTCAGCCCGACCGCTGCGCCTTATCCGGTAACTATCGTCTTGAGTCCAACCCGGTAAGAC
ACGACTTATCGCCACTGGCAGCAGCCACTGGTAACAGGATTAGCAGAGCGAGGTATGTAGGCGGTGCTAC
AGAGTTCTTGAAGTGGTGGCCTAACTACGGCTACACTAGAAGAACAGTATTTGGTATCTGCGCTCTGCTG
AAGCCAGTTACCTTCGGAAAAAGAGTTGGTAGCTCTTGATCCGGCAAACAAACCACCGCTGGTAGCGGTG
GTTTTTTTGTTTGCAAGCAGCAGATTACGCGCAGAAAAAAAGGATCTCAAGAAGATCCTTTGATCTTTTC
TACGGGGTCTGACGCTCAGTGGAACGAAAACTCACGTTAAGGGATTTTGGTCATGAGATTATCAAAAAGG
ATCTTCACCTAGATCCTTTTAAATTAAAAATGAAGTTTTAAATCAATCTAAAGTATATATGAGTAAACTT
GGTCTGACAGTTACCAATGCTTAATCAGTGAGGCACCTATCTCAGCGATCTGTCTATTTCGTTCATCCAT
AGTTGCCTGACTCCCCGTCGTGTAGATAACTACGATACGGGAGGGCTTACCATCTGGCCCCAGTGCTGCA
ATGATACCGCGAGACCCACGCTCACCGGCTCCAGATTTATCAGCAATAAACCAGCCAGCCGGAAGGGCCG
AGCGCAGAAGTGGTCCTGCAACTTTATCCGCCTCCATCCAGTCTATTAATTGTTGCCGGGAAGCTAGAGT
AAGTAGTTCGCCAGTTAATAGTTTGCGCAACGTTGTTGCCATTGCTACAGGCATCGTGGTGTCACGCTCG
TCGTTTGGTATGGCTTCATTCAGCTCCGGTTCCCAACGATCAAGGCGAGTTACATGATCCCCCATGTTGT
GCAAAAAAGCGGTTAGCTCCTTCGGTCCTCCGATCGTTGTCAGAAGTAAGTTGGCCGCAGTGTTATCACT
CATGGTTATGGCAGCACTGCATAATTCTCTTACTGTCATGCCATCCGTAAGATGCTTTTCTGTGACTGGT
GAGTACTCAACCAAGTCATTCTGAGAATAGTGTATGCGGCGACCGAGTTGCTCTTGCCCGGCGTCAATAC
GGGATAATACCGCGCCACATAGCAGAACTTTAAAAGTGCTCATCATTGGAAAACGTTCTTCGGGGCGAAA
ACTCTCAAGGATCTTACCGCTGTTGAGATCCAGTTCGATGTAACCCACTCGTGCACCCAACTGATCTTCA
GCATCTTTTACTTTCACCAGCGTTTCTGGGTGAGCAAAAACAGGAAGGCAAAATGCCGCAAAAAAGGGAA
TAAGGGCGACACGGAAATGTTGAATACTCATACTCTTCCTTTTTCAATATTATTGAAGCATTTATCAGGG
TTATTGTCTCATGAGCGGATACATATTTGAATGTATTTAGAAAAATAAACAAATAGGGGTTCCGCGCACA
TTTCCCCGAAAAGTGCCACCTGACGTCGACGGATCGGGAGATCTCCCGATCCCCTATGGTGCACTCTCAG
TACAATCTGCTCTGATGCCGCATAGTTAAGCCAGTATCTGCTCCCTGCTTGTGTGTTGGAGGTCGCTGAG
TAGTGCGCGAGCAAAATTTAAGCTACAACAAGGCAAGGCTTGACCGACAATTGCATGAAGAATCTGCTTA
GGGTTAGGCGTTTTGCGCTGCTTCGCGATGTACGGGCCAGATATACGCGTT
Features (pLannotate 1.2.2; 23 found; start..end, strand, type, name):
      1..380     +  enhancer       CMV enhancer: human cytomegalovirus immediate early enhancer
    381..584     +  promoter       CMV promoter: human cytomegalovirus (CMV) immediate early promoter
    580..613     +  LTR            5' LTR (truncated) (fragment): truncated 5' long terminal repeat (LTR) from HIV-1
    629..647     +  promoter       T7 promoter: promoter for bacteriophage T7 RNA polymerase
    780..15728   +  CDS            FAT4: FAT4_HUMAN - Also known as CDHF14, FATJ. Experimental evidence at protein level: Swiss-Prot protein existence level 1. Cadherins are calcium-dependent cell adhesion proteins. FAT4 plays a role in the maintenance of planar cell polarity as well as in inhibition of YAP1-mediated neuroprogenitor cell proliferation and differentiation (By similarity). From Homo sapiens (Human).
  15744..16460   +  CDS            Citrine: Citrine is a basic (constitutively fluorescent) yellow fluorescent protein published in 2001, derived from Aequorea victoria. It has moderate acid sensitivity.
  16515..16532   +  CDS            capTEV™ (fragment): composite tag for in vivo biotinylation, TEV protease cleavage, and 6xHis tagging
  16561..16785   +  polyA_signal   bGH poly(A) signal: bovine growth hormone polyadenylation signal
  16789..16810   +  promoter       SV40 promoter (fragment): SV40 enhancer and early promoter
  16831..17259   +  rep_origin     f1 ori (sequence partly withheld): f1 bacteriophage origin of replication; arrow indicates direction of (+) strand synthesis
  17273..17602   +  promoter       SV40 promoter: SV40 enhancer and early promoter
  17650..17697   +  promoter       EM7 promoter: synthetic bacterial promoter&nbsp
  17716..18090   +  CDS            BleoR: antibiotic-binding protein; Sh ble from Streptoalloteichus hindustanus; confers resistance to bleomycin, phleomycin, and Zeocin™
  18100..18225   +  CDS            ble (fragment): BLE_KLEPN - Experimental evidence at protein level: Swiss-Prot protein existence level 1. Binding protein with a strong affinity to the bleomycin family of antibiotics. Binds to CL990; an antimitotic-antibiotic compound. From Klebsiella pneumoniae.
  18220..18341   +  polyA_signal   SV40 poly(A) signal: SV40 polyadenylation signal
  18412..18434   -  protein_bind   lac operator (fragment): The lac repressor binds to the lac operator to inhibit transcription in E. coli. This inhibition can be relieved by adding lactose or isopropyl-β-D-thiogalactopyranoside (IPTG). lac repressor encoded by lacI
  18438..18468   -  promoter       lac promoter: promoter for the E. coli lac operon
  18483..18504   -  protein_bind   CAP binding site: CAP binding activates transcription in the presence of cAMP. E. coli catabolite activator protein
  18517..18609   -  CDS            lacI (fragment): lac repressor; lacI; The lac repressor binds to the lac operator to inhibit transcription in E. coli. This inhibition can be relieved by adding lactose or isopropyl-β-D-thiogalactopyranoside (IPTG).
  18792..19380   -  rep_origin     ori: high-copy-number ColE1/pMB1/pBR322/pUC origin of replication
  19551..20411   -  CDS            AmpR: β-lactamase; bla; confers resistance to ampicillin, carbenicillin, and related antibiotics
  20412..20516   -  promoter       AmpR promoter: bla
  20575..20627   -  misc_feature   bom (fragment): basis of mobility region from pBR322
