[The description below was written by a language model from this plasmid's Addgene catalogue record and pLannotate feature annotations shown in this document.]
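Description:
pEv-Fat4-citrine is a mammalian expression plasmid of about 20.8 kb, built on the pEv backbone, that drives constitutive expression of human FAT4 (FAT atypical cadherin 4) fused at its C terminus to the yellow fluorescent protein Citrine. It is propagated in E. coli through a high-copy ColE1/pUC-type origin with ampicillin selection from the β-lactamase gene. An f1 origin is also present, along with small remnants of lac regulatory sequences and a pBR322 bom fragment typical of this class of backbone.

The payload is a single large transcription unit. The CMV immediate early enhancer and promoter sit upstream of the FAT4 open reading frame, which spans roughly 15 kb and accounts for most of the plasmid. It is followed closely by the Citrine coding sequence and terminated by the bovine growth hormone polyadenylation signal. A T7 promoter lies between the CMV promoter and the insert. The annotation also flags a short fragment resembling a composite His/TEV-type tag just after Citrine, and a very short match to a truncated HIV-1 LTR at the end of the CMV promoter. Both hits are small, and the catalogue entry does not describe them as functional elements. The insert was reportedly cloned between NotI and SalI sites.

A second cassette provides selection in mammalian cells. The SV40 early promoter and the bacterial EM7 promoter drive the Sh ble gene, conferring Zeocin resistance, and the cassette ends in an SV40 poly(A) signal. This allows stable cell lines to be established. The associated work concerns a synthetic planar cell polarity system examining Fat4–Ds1 complexes, so the fluorescent fusion is suited to imaging the localisation and accumulation of Fat4 in cultured cells.
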