Addgene plasmid #112854: pEv-Fat4-citrine
Purpose: Constitutive expression of human fat4 protein fused to citrine fluorescent protein
Depositing lab: David Sprinzak. Publication: A synthetic planar cell polarity system reveals localized feedback on Fat4-Ds1 complexes. Loza O, Heemskerk I, Gordon-Bar N, Amir-Zilberstein L, Jung Y, Sprinzak D. Elife. 2017 Aug 18;6. pii: 24820. doi: 10.7554/eLife.24820. 24820 PubMed 28826487.
Backbone
  Vector backbone: pEv
  Vector type: Mammalian Expression
  Selectable markers: Zeocin
Growth in bacteria
  Bacterial resistance: Ampicillin, 100 μg/mL
  Growth temperature: 37°C
  Growth strain: DH5alpha
  Copy number: High Copy
Gene/Insert
  Gene/Insert name: FAT4 (alt name: FAT atypical cadherin 4)
  Species: H. sapiens (human)
  Entrez Gene: FAT4 (a.k.a. CDHF14, CDHR11, FAT-J, FATJ, HKLLS2, NBLA00548, VMLDS2)
  Promoter: CMV
  Tag / fusion protein: Citrine (C terminal on insert)
  Cloning method: Restriction Enzyme; 5′ cloning site NotI (unknown if destroyed); 3′ cloning site SalI (unknown if destroyed)
  Sequencing primers: 5′ CMV-F
Terms and licenses: Academic/Nonprofit Terms; Industry Terms: Not Available to Industry
How to cite: pEv-Fat4-citrine was a gift from David Sprinzak (Addgene plasmid # 112854 ; http://n2t.net/addgene:112854 ; RRID:Addgene_112854)
